Addgene plasmid #184120: NTERY02
Purpose: Nanopore-addressable protein reporter for expression in bacterial cells.
Depositing lab: Jeff Nivala. Depositing organization: University of Washington. Publication: Multiplexed direct detection of barcoded protein reporters on a nanopore array. Cardozo N, Zhang K, Doroschak K, Nguyen A, Siddiqui Z, Bogard N, Strauss K, Ceze L, Nivala J. Nat Biotechnol. 2022 Jan;40(1):42-46. doi: 10.1038/s41587-021-01002-6. Epub 2021 Aug 12. PubMed 34385692.
Backbone
  Vector backbone: pCDB180
  Vector type: Bacterial Expression
Growth in bacteria
  Bacterial resistance: Kanamycin, 50 μg/mL
  Growth temperature: 37°C
  Growth strain: DH5alpha
  Copy number: High Copy
Gene/Insert
  Gene/Insert name: NTERY02
  Promoter: T7
  Cloning method: Gibson Cloning
  Sequencing primers: 5′ atgactatgacaagactgaagatttcgaaaactctgctggctg
Terms and licenses: Academic/Nonprofit Terms; Industry Terms: Not Available to Industry
How to cite: NTERY02 was a gift from Jeff Nivala (Addgene plasmid # 184120 ; http://n2t.net/addgene:184120 ; RRID:Addgene_184120)
