[The description below was written by a language model from this plasmid's Addgene catalogue record and pLannotate feature annotations shown in this document.]
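Description:
NTERY02 is a 6,391 nt bacterial expression plasmid built on the pCDB180 backbone and intended to produce a nanopore-addressable protein reporter in bacterial cells. It is propagated in E. coli under kanamycin selection (aph(3')-Ia aminoglycoside phosphotransferase) and replicates from a ColE1/pMB1-type origin. The catalogue lists it as high copy, although the feature table also shows the pBR322 bom region and an intact rop gene, which normally moderates copy number. An f1 phage origin spans the sequence start, and short tetracycline-resistance fragments flanking the lacI region appear to be non-functional backbone remnants.

The expression cassette follows the familiar pET-style layout: a T7 promoter followed by a lac operator, the T7 gene 10 ribosome binding site, the open reading frame and a T7 terminator, with lacI and its own promoter carried on the plasmid. Transcription therefore requires a host supplying T7 RNA polymerase and can be induced with IPTG.

The annotated coding region begins with E. coli OsmY, followed by a 9xHis affinity tag and yeast SMT3 (SUMO). Roughly 240 nt between SMT3 and the terminator are largely unannotated, apart from a short hit near the 3' end to a T7 gene 10B-derived solubility tag. This stretch plausibly holds the construct-specific reporter sequence, though the record does not define it. OsmY is commonly used as a fusion partner to direct proteins out of the cell, but the record does not state its role here. The associated publication concerns multiplexed direct detection of barcoded protein reporters on a nanopore array, which suggests that NTERY02 is one of a set of distinguishable reporters.
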