Features (pLannotate 1.2.2; 20 found; start..end, strand, type, name):
    476..533     +  promoter       AmpR promoter (fragment): bla
    542..1357    -  CDS            KanR: aminoglycoside phosphotransferase; aph(3')-Ia; confers resistance to kanamycin in bacteria or G418 (Geneticin®) in eukaryotes
   1479..2067    +  rep_origin     ori: high-copy-number ColE1/pMB1/pBR322/pUC origin of replication
   2253..2392    -  misc_feature   bom: basis of mobility region from pBR322
   2494..2685    -  CDS            rop: Rop protein, which maintains plasmids at low copy number; rop
   2702..3082    +  CDS            YPB1_ECOLX: Protein predicted: Swiss-Prot protein existence level 4. From Escherichia coli.
   3154..3445    -  CDS            TcR (fragment): tetracycline efflux protein; tet; confers resistance to tetracycline
   3460..3481    -  protein_bind   CAP binding site: CAP binding activates transcription in the presence of cAMP. E. coli catabolite activator protein
   3494..4576    -  CDS            lacI: lac repressor; lacI; The lac repressor binds to the lac operator to inhibit transcription in E. coli. This inhibition can be relieved by adding lactose or isopropyl-β-D-thiogalactopyranoside (IPTG).
   4577..4654    -  promoter       lacI promoter: lacI
   4662..4941    -  CDS            TcR (fragment): tetracycline efflux protein; tet; confers resistance to tetracycline
   4967..4985    +  promoter       T7 promoter: promoter for bacteriophage T7 RNA polymerase
   4990..5006    +  protein_bind   lac operator: The lac repressor binds to the lac operator to inhibit transcription in E. coli. This inhibition can be relieved by adding lactose or isopropyl-β-D-thiogalactopyranoside (IPTG). lac repressor encoded by lacI
   5025..5047    +  RBS            RBS: efficient ribosome binding site from bacteriophage T7 gene 10 (Olins and Rangwala, 1989)
   5055..5657    +  CDS            osmY: OSMY_ECOLI - Experimental evidence at protein level: Swiss-Prot protein existence level 1. From Escherichia coli (strain K12).
   5664..5690    +  CDS            9xHis: 9xHis affinity tag
   5700..6002    +  CDS            SMT3: SMT3_YEAST - Experimental evidence at protein level: Swiss-Prot protein existence level 1. Not known; suppressor of MIF2 mutations. From Saccharomyces cerevisiae (strain ATCC 204508 / S288c) (Baker's yeast).
   6245..6294    +  CDS            SET1 (fragment): solubility-enhancement tag derived from T7 phage gene 10B
   6302..6349    +  terminator     T7 terminator: transcription terminator for bacteriophage T7 RNA polymerase
   6386..423     +  rep_origin     f1 ori (across the origin) (sequence partly withheld): f1 bacteriophage origin of replication; arrow indicates direction of (+) strand synthesis
>Addgene plasmid #184120 | NTERY02 | addgene full sequence | sequence record 362496 | Addgene NGS Result
[118 nt withheld, positions 1-118]
C
[91 nt withheld, positions 120-210]
A
[49 nt withheld, positions 212-260]
CCTTTGACGTTGGAGTCCACGTTCTTT
[37 nt withheld, positions 288-324]
ACCCTATCTCGGTCTATTCTTTTGATTTATAAGGGATTTTGCCGATTTCGGCCTATTGGTTAAAAAATGA
GCTGATTTAACAAAAATTTAACGCGAATTTTAACAAAATATTAACGCTTACAATTTAGGTGGCACTTTTC
GGGGAAATGTGCGCGGAACCCCTATTTGTTTATTTTTCTAAATACATTCAAATATGTATCCGCTCATGAA
TTAATTCTTAGAAAAACTCATCGAGCATCAAATGAAACTGCAATTTATTCATATCAGGATTATCAATACC
ATATTTTTGAAAAAGCCGTTTCTGTAATGAAGGAGAAAACTCACCGAGGCAGTTCCATAGGATGGCAAGA
TCCTGGTATCGGTCTGCGATTCCGACTCGTCCAACATCAATACAACCTATTAATTTCCCCTCGTCAAAAA
TAAGGTTATCAAGTGAGAAATCACCATGAGTGACGACTGAATCCGGTGAGAATGGCAAAAGTTTATGCAT
TTCTTTCCAGACTTGTTCAACAGGCCAGCCATTACGCTCGTCATCAAAATCACTCGCATCAACCAAACCG
TTATTCATTCGTGATTGCGCCTGAGCGAGACGAAATACGCGATCGCTGTTAAAAGGACAATTACAAACAG
GAATCGAATGCAACCGGCGCAGGAACACTGCCAGCGCATCAACAATATTTTCACCTGAATCAGGATATTC
TTCTAATACCTGGAATGCTGTTTTCCCGGGGATCGCAGTGGTGAGTAACCATGCATCATCAGGAGTACGG
ATAAAATGCTTGATGGTCGGAAGAGGCATAAATTCCGTCAGCCAGTTTAGTCTGACCATCTCATCTGTAA
CATCATTGGCAACGCTACCTTTGCCATGTTTCAGAAACAACTCTGGCGCATCGGGCTTCCCATACAATCG
ATAGATTGTCGCACCTGATTGCCCGACATTATCGCGAGCCCATTTATACCCATATAAATCAGCATCCATG
TTGGAATTTAATCGCGGCCTAGAGCAAGACGTTTCCCGTTGAATATGGCTCATAACACCCCTTGTATTAC
TGTTTATGTAAGCAGACAGTTTTATTGTTCATGACCAAAATCCCTTAACGTGAGTTTTCGTTCCACTGAG
CGTCAGACCCCGTAGAAAAGATCAAAGGATCTTCTTGAGATCCTTTTTTTCTGCGCGTAATCTGCTGCTT
GCAAACAAAAAAACCACCGCTACCAGCGGTGGTTTGTTTGCCGGATCAAGAGCTACCAACTCTTTTTCCG
AAGGTAACTGGCTTCAGCAGAGCGCAGATACCAAATACTGTCCTTCTAGTGTAGCCGTAGTTAGGCCACC
ACTTCAAGAACTCTGTAGCACCGCCTACATACCTCGCTCTGCTAATCCTGTTACCAGTGGCTGCTGCCAG
TGGCGATAAGTCGTGTCTTACCGGGTTGGACTCAAGACGATAGTTACCGGATAAGGCGCAGCGGTCGGGC
TGAACGGGGGGTTCGTGCACACAGCCCAGCTTGGAGCGAACGACCTACACCGAACTGAGATACCTACAGC
GTGAGCTATGAGAAAGCGCCACGCTTCCCGAAGGGAGAAAGGCGGACAGGTATCCGGTAAGCGGCAGGGT
CGGAACAGGAGAGCGCACGAGGGAGCTTCCAGGGGGAAACGCCTGGTATCTTTATAGTCCTGTCGGGTTT
CGCCACCTCTGACTTGAGCGTCGATTTTTGTGATGCTCGTCAGGGGGGCGGAGCCTATGGAAAAACGCCA
GCAACGCGGCCTTTTTACGGTTCCTGGCCTTTTGCTGGCCTTTTGCTCACATGTTCTTTCCTGCGTTATC
CCCTGATTCTGTGGATAACCGTATTACCGCCTTTGAGTGAGCTGATACCGCTCGCCGCAGCCGAACGACC
GAGCGCAGCGAGTCAGTGAGCGAGGAAGCGGAAGAGCGCCTGATGCGGTATTTTCTCCTTACGCATCTGT
GCGGTATTTCACACCGCAATGGTGCACTCTCAGTACAATCTGCTCTGATGCCGCATAGTTAAGCCAGTAT
ACACTCCGCTATCGCTACGTGACTGGGTCATGGCTGCGCCCCGACACCCGCCAACACCCGCTGACGCGCC
CTGACGGGCTTGTCTGCTCCCGGCATCCGCTTACAGACAAGCTGTGACCGTCTCCGGGAGCTGCATGTGT
CAGAGGTTTTCACCGTCATCACCGAAACGCGCGAGGCAGCTGCGGTAAAACTCATCAGCGTGGTCGTGAA
GCGATTCACAGATGTCTGCCTGTTCATCCGCGTCCAGCTCGTTGAGTTTCTCCAGAAGCGTTAATGTCTG
GCTTCTGATAAAGCGGGCCATGTTAAGGGCGGTTTTTTCCTGTTTGGTCACTGATGCCTCCGTGTAAGGG
GGATTTCTGTTCATGGGGGTAATGATACCGATGAAACGAGAGAGGATGCTCACGATACGGGTTACTGATG
ATGAACATGCCCGGTTACTGGAACGTTGTGAGGGTAAACAACTGGCGGTATGGATGCGGCGGGACCAGAG
AAAAATCACTCAGGGTCAATGCCAGCGCTTCGTTAATACAGATGTAGGTGTTCCACAGGGTAGCCAGCAG
CATCCTGCGATGCAGATCCGGAACATAATGGTGCAGGGCGCTGACTTCCGCGTTTCCAGACTTTACGAAA
CACGGAAACCGAAGACCATTCATGTTGTTGCTCAGGTCGCAGACGTTTTGCAGCAGCAGTCGCTTCACGT
TCGCTCGCGTATCGGTGATTCATTCTGCTAACCAGTAAGGCAACCCCGCCAGCCTAGCCGGGTCCTCAAC
GACAGGAGCACGATCATGCGCACCCGTGGGGCCGCCATGCCGGCGATAATGGCCTGCTTCTCGCCGAAAC
GTTTGGTGGCGGGACCAGTGACGAAGGCTTGAGCGAGGGCGTGCAAGATTCCGAATACCGCAAGCGACAG
GCCGATCATCGTCGCGCTCCAGCGAAAGCGGTCCTCGCCGAAAATGACCCAGAGCGCTGCCGGCACCTGT
CCTACGAGTTGCATGATAAAGAAGACAGTCATAAGTGCGGCGACGATAGTCATGCCCCGCGCCCACCGGA
AGGAGCTGACTGGGTTGAAGGCTCTCAAGGGCATCGGTCGAGATCCCGGTGCCTAATGAGTGAGCTAACT
TACATTAATTGCGTTGCGCTCACTGCCCGCTTTCCAGTCGGGAAACCTGTCGTGCCAGCTGCATTAATGA
ATCGGCCAACGCGCGGGGAGAGGCGGTTTGCGTATTGGGCGCCAGGGTGGTTTTTCTTTTCACCAGTGAG
ACGGGCAACAGCTGATTGCCCTTCACCGCCTGGCCCTGAGAGAGTTGCAGCAAGCGGTCCACGCTGGTTT
GCCCCAGCAGGCGAAAATCCTGTTTGATGGTGGTTAACGGCGGGATATAACATGAGCTGTCTTCGGTATC
GTCGTATCCCACTACCGAGATGTCCGCACCAACGCGCAGCCCGGACTCGGTAATGGCGCGCATTGCGCCC
AGCGCCATCTGATCGTTGGCAACCAGCATCGCAGTGGGAACGATGCCCTCATTCAGCATTTGCATGGTTT
GTTGAAAACCGGACATGGCACTCCAGTCGCCTTCCCGTTCCGCTATCGGCTGAATTTGATTGCGAGTGAG
ATATTTATGCCAGCCAGCCAGACGCAGACGCGCCGAGACAGAACTTAATGGGCCCGCTAACAGCGCGATT
TGCTGGTGACCCAATGCGACCAGATGCTCCACGCCCAGTCGCGTACCGTCTTCATGGGAGAAAATAATAC
TGTTGATGGGTGTCTGGTCAGAGACATCAAGAAATAACGCCGGAACATTAGTGCAGGCAGCTTCCACAGC
AATGGCATCCTGGTCATCCAGCGGATAGTTAATGATCAGCCCACTGACGCGTTGCGCGAGAAGATTGTGC
ACCGCCGCTTTACAGGCTTCGACGCCGCTTCGTTCTACCATCGACACCACCACGCTGGCACCCAGTTGAT
CGGCGCGAGATTTAATCGCCGCGACAATTTGCGACGGCGCGTGCAGGGCCAGACTGGAGGTGGCAACGCC
AATCAGCAACGACTGTTTGCCCGCCAGTTGTTGTGCCACGCGGTTGGGAATGTAATTCAGCTCCGCCATC
GCCGCTTCCACTTTTTCCCGCGTTTTCGCAGAAACGTGGCTGGCCTGGTTCACCACGCGGGAAACGGTCT
GATAAGAGACACCGGCATACTCTGCGACATCGTATAACGTTACTGGTTTCACATTCACCACCCTGAATTG
ACTCTCTTCCGGGCGCTATCATGCCATACCGCGAAAGGTTTTGCGCCATTCGATGGTGTCCGGGATCTCG
ACGCTCTCCCTTATGCGACTCCTGCATTAGGAAGCAGCCCAGTAGTAGGTTGAGGCCGTTGAGCACCGCC
GCCGCAAGGAATGGTGCATGCAAGGAGATGGCGCCCAACAGTCCCCCGGCCACGGGGCCTGCCACCATAC
CCACGCCGAAACAAGCGCTCATGAGCCCGAAGTGGCGAGCCCGATCTTCCCCATCGGTGATGTCGGCGAT
ATAGGCGCCAGCAACCGCACCTGTGGCGCCGGTGATGCCGGCCACGATGCGTCCGGCGTAGAGGATCGAG
ATCGATCTCGATCCCGCGAAATTAATACGACTCACTATAGGGAAATTGTGAGCGGATAACAATTCCCCTC
TAGAAATAATTTTGTTTAACTTTAAGAAGGAGATATACATATGACTATGACAAGACTGAAGATTTCGAAA
ACTCTGCTGGCTGTAATGTTGACCTCTGCCGTCGCGACCGGCTCTGCCTACGCGGAAAACAACGCGCAGA
CTACCAATGAAAGCGCAGGGCAAAAAGTCGATAGCTCTATGAATAAAGTCGGTAATTTCATGGATGACAG
CGCCATCACCGCGAAAGTGAAGGCGGCCCTGGTGGATCATGACAACATCAAGAGCACCGATATCTCTGTA
AAAACCGATCAAAAAGTCGTGACCCTGAGCGGTTTCGTTGAAAGCCAGGCCCAGGCCGAAGAGGCAGTGA
AAGTGGCGAAAGGCGTTGAAGGGGTGACCTCTGTCAGCGACAAACTGCACGTTCGCGACGCTAAAGAAGG
CTCGGTGAAGGGCTACGCGGGTGACACCGCCACCACCAGTGAAATCAAAGCCAAACTGCTGGCGGACGAT
ATCGTCCCTTCCCGTCATGTGAAAGTTGAAACCACCGACGGCGTGGTTCAGCTCTCCGGTACCGTCGATT
CTCAGGCACAAAGTGACCGTGCTGAAAGTATCGCCAAAGCGGTAGATGGTGTGAAAAGCGTTAAAAATGA
TCTGAAAACTAAGATGGGTCACCACCACCACCACCACCACCACCACCACGGTAGCCTGCAAGATTCGGAA
GTCAACCAAGAAGCAAAGCCGGAAGTCAAGCCGGAAGTGAAACCGGAAACCCATATTAACCTGAAAGTTA
GTGACGGCAGCTCTGAAATTTTCTTTAAGATCAAAAAGACCACGCCGCTGCGTCGCCTGATGGAAGCGTT
TGCCAAACGTCAGGGCAAGGAAATGGATAGCCTGCGTTTCCTGTATGACGGTATTCGCATCCAGGCAGAT
CAAGCGCCGGAAGACCTGGACATGGAAGACAACGACATCATTGAAGCCCACCGTGAACAGATTGGTGGTT
ATTACTATAGCGGCGGGAGCGGAGGGTCTGGGTCTAGCGGGGATGGTGGGTCGTCTGGGGGGAGCGGCGG
TTCGGGTTCATCTGGTGACGGCGGTTCCTCGGGTGGTTCCGGGGGAGATGGTTCTTCCGGAGATGGCGGG
AGTGATGGGGACTCTGATGGTTCGGATGGTGACGGGGACAGTGATGGTGATGACGGAGGGGACGACGAGG
ATGACGGTTCAGACGATTAATGAGGCGGCTCGAGGATCCGGCTGCTAACAAAGCCCGAAAGGAAGCTGAG
TTGGCTGCTGCCACCGCTGAGCAATAACTAGCATAACCCCTTGGGGCCTCTAAACGGGTCTTGAGGGGTT
TTTTGCTGAAAGGAGGAACTATATCCGGATTGGCGAATGGGACGCGC
